>Addgene plasmid #47513 | pFYF1328 EGFP Site#3 | depositor full sequence | sequence record 67682 | pFYF1328 EGFP Site#3 sequence 2279 bps
GACGTCGCTAGCTGTACAAAAAAGCAGGCTTTAAAGGAACCAATTCAGTCGACTGGATCCGGTACCAAGG
TCGGGCAGGAAGAGGGCCTATTTCCCATGATTCCTTCATATTTGCATATACGATACAAGGCTGTTAGAGA
GATAATTAGAATTAATTTGACTGTAAACACAAAGATATTAGTACAAAATACGTGACGTAGAAAGTAATAA
TTTCTTGGGTAGTTTGCAGTTTTAAAATTATGTTTTAAAATGGACTATCATATGCTTACCGTAACTTGAA
AGTATTTCGATTTCTTGGCTTTATATATCTTGTGGAAAGGACGAAACACCGGTGGTGCAGATGAACTTCA
GTTTTAGAGCTAGAAATAGCAAGTTAAAATAAGGCTAGTCCGTTATCAACTTGAAAAAGTGGCACCGAGT
CGGTGCTTTTTTTAAGCTTGGGCCGCTCGAGGTACCTCTCTACATATGACATGTGAGCAAAAGGCCAGCA
AAAGGCCAGGAACCGTAAAAAGGCCGCGTTGCTGGCGTTTTTCCATAGGCTCCGCCCCCCTGACGAGCAT
CACAAAAATCGACGCTCAAGTCAGAGGTGGCGAAACCCGACAGGACTATAAAGATACCAGGCGTTTCCCC
CTGGAAGCTCCCTCGTGCGCTCTCCTGTTCCGACCCTGCCGCTTACCGGATACCTGTCCGCCTTTCTCCC
TTCGGGAAGCGTGGCGCTTTCTCATAGCTCACGCTGTAGGTATCTCAGTTCGGTGTAGGTCGTTCGCTCC
AAGCTGGGCTGTGTGCACGAACCCCCCGTTCAGCCCGACCGCTGCGCCTTATCCGGTAACTATCGTCTTG
AGTCCAACCCGGTAAGACACGACTTATCGCCACTGGCAGCAGCCACTGGTAACAGGATTAGCAGAGCGAG
GTATGTAGGCGGTGCTACAGAGTTCTTGAAGTGGTGGCCTAACTACGGCTACACTAGAAGAACAGTATTT
GGTATCTGCGCTCTGCTGAAGCCAGTTACCTTCGGAAAAAGAGTTGGTAGCTCTTGATCCGGCAAACAAA
CCACCGCTGGTAGCGGTGGTTTTTTTGTTTGCAAGCAGCAGATTACGCGCAGAAAAAAAGGATCTCAAGA
AGATCCTTTGATCTTTTCTACGGGGTCTGACGCTCAGTGGAACGAAAACTCACGTTAAGGGATTTTGGTC
ATGAGATTATCAAAAAGGATCTTCACCTAGATCCTTTTAAATTAAAAATGAAGTTTTAAATCAATCTAAA
GTATATATGAGTAAACTTGGTCTGACAGTTACCAATGCTTAATCAGTGAGGCACCTATCTCAGCGATCTG
TCTATTTCGTTCATCCATAGTTGCCTGACTCCCCGTCGTGTAGATAACTACGATACGGGAGGGCTTACCA
TCTGGCCCCAGTGCTGCAATGATACCGCGAGACCCACGCTCACCGGCTCCAGATTTATCAGCAATAAACC
AGCCAGCCGGAAGGGCCGAGCGCAGAAGTGGTCCTGCAACTTTATCCGCCTCCATCCAGTCTATTAATTG
TTGCCGGGAAGCTAGAGTAAGTAGTTCGCCAGTTAATAGTTTGCGCAACGTTGTTGCCATTGCTACAGGC
ATCGTGGTGTCACGCTCGTCGTTTGGTATGGCTTCATTCAGCTCCGGTTCCCAACGATCAAGGCGAGTTA
CATGATCCCCCATGTTGTGCAAAAAAGCGGTTAGCTCCTTCGGTCCTCCGATCGTTGTCAGAAGTAAGTT
GGCCGCAGTGTTATCACTCATGGTTATGGCAGCACTGCATAATTCTCTTACTGTCATGCCATCCGTAAGA
TGCTTTTCTGTGACTGGTGAGTACTCAACCAAGTCATTCTGAGAATAGTGTATGCGGCGACCGAGTTGCT
CTTGCCCGGCGTCAATACGGGATAATACCGCGCCACATAGCAGAACTTTAAAAGTGCTCATCATTGGAAA
ACGTTCTTCGGGGCGAAAACTCTCAAGGATCTTACCGCTGTTGAGATCCAGTTCGATGTAACCCACTCGT
GCACCCAACTGATCTTCAGCATCTTTTACTTTCACCAGCGTTTCTGGGTGAGCAAAAACAGGAAGGCAAA
ATGCCGCAAAAAAGGGAATAAGGGCGACACGGAAATGTTGAATACTCATACTCTTCCTTTTTCAATATTA
TTGAAGCATTTATCAGGGTTATTGTCTCATGAGCGGATACATATTTGAATGTATTTAGAAAAATAAACAA
ATAGGGGTTCCGCGCACATTTCCCCGAAAAGTGCCACCT
Features (pLannotate 1.2.2; 7 found; start..end, strand, type, name):
     13..30      +  protein_bind   attB1 (fragment): mutant version of attB; recombination site for the Gateway® BP reaction BP Clonase™
     82..322     +  promoter       U6 promoter: RNA polymerase III promoter for human U6 snRNA
    329..351     -  CDS            PS-CFP2 (fragment): photoswitchable cyan-to-green fluorescent protein mammalian codon-optimized
    351..426     +  misc_RNA       gRNA scaffold: guide RNA scaffold for the Streptococcus pyogenes CRISPR/Cas9 system
    530..1118    -  rep_origin     ori: high-copy-number ColE1/pMB1/pBR322/pUC origin of replication
   1289..2149    -  CDS            AmpR: β-lactamase; bla; confers resistance to ampicillin, carbenicillin, and related antibiotics
   2150..2254    -  promoter       AmpR promoter: bla
