[The description below was written by a language model from this plasmid's Addgene catalogue record and pLannotate feature annotations shown in this document.]
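Description:
pFYF1328 EGFP Site#3 is a small (about 2.3 kb) mammalian guide RNA expression plasmid built on the MLM3636 backbone, designed to direct Streptococcus pyogenes Cas9 to a site within the EGFP coding sequence. It is propagated in E. coli through a high-copy ColE1/pUC-type origin and selected with ampicillin via the β-lactamase gene and its native bla promoter. The plasmid carries no mammalian selection marker or reporter and no Cas9 gene.

The payload is a single RNA polymerase III transcription unit. A human U6 promoter drives a synthetic 20-nt spacer, cloned between BsmBI sites, that is fused directly to the S. pyogenes gRNA scaffold, producing a chimeric single guide RNA. The automated annotation labels the short stretch between the promoter and scaffold as a reverse-strand fragment of the fluorescent protein PS-CFP2. This is best read as the EGFP-targeting spacer itself matching a related GFP-family sequence rather than a coding element, and it implies the guide corresponds to the antisense strand of that gene. A short attB1 fragment upstream of the U6 promoter appears to be a backbone remnant with no evident role in the construct's function.

According to the depositor's notes, the plasmid is meant to be co-delivered into human cells with a separate plasmid expressing mammalian codon-optimized S. pyogenes Cas9. It is one of several EGFP-directed guides, where loss of EGFP fluorescence can report nuclease-induced mutagenesis, and it was deposited with work examining off-target mutagenesis by CRISPR-Cas nucleases in human cells.
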