Addgene plasmid #47513: pFYF1328 EGFP Site#3
Purpose: human gRNA expression vector targeting EGFP
Depositing lab: Keith Joung. Depositing organization: Massachusetts General Hospital. Publication: High-frequency off-target mutagenesis induced by CRISPR-Cas nucleases in human cells. Fu Y, Foden JA, Khayter C, Maeder ML, Reyon D, Joung JK, Sander JD. Nat Biotechnol. 2013 Jun 23. doi: 10.1038/nbt.2623. PubMed 23792628.
Backbone
  Vector backbone: MLM3636
  Backbone manufacturer: Joung lab (Addgene plasmid #43860)
  Backbone size w/o insert (bp): 2278
  Vector type: Mammalian Expression, CRISPR
Growth in bacteria
  Bacterial resistance: Ampicillin, 100 μg/mL
  Growth temperature: 37°C
  Growth strain: XL1 Blue
  Copy number: Unknown
Gene/Insert
  Gene/Insert name: gRNA-EGFP site 3
  Species: Synthetic
  Insert size (bp): 20
  Promoter: U6
  Cloning method: Restriction Enzyme; 5′ cloning site BsmBI (not destroyed); 3′ cloning site BsmBI (not destroyed)
  Sequencing primers: 5′ hU6-F (5'-GAGGGCCTATTTCCCATGATT-3')
Terms and licenses: Academic/Nonprofit Terms; Industry Terms: Not Available to Industry
Depositor comments: Target site: GGTGGTGCAGATGAACTTCA gRNA expression vector targeting EGFP for use with JDS246 (Addgene plasmid# 43861--mammalian codon-optimized streptococcus pyogenes Cas9)
How to cite: pFYF1328 EGFP Site#3 was a gift from Keith Joung (Addgene plasmid # 47513 ; http://n2t.net/addgene:47513 ; RRID:Addgene_47513)
