>Addgene plasmid #47513 | pFYF1328 EGFP Site#3 | addgene partial sequence | sequence record 69838 | hU6-F 5'-GAGGGCCTATTTCCCATGATT-3'
AGGCTGTTAGAGAGATAATTAGAATTAATTTGACTGTAAACACAAAGATATTAGTACAAAATACGTGACG
TAGAAAGTAATAATTTCTTGGGTAGTTTGCAGTTTTAAAATTATGTTTTAAAATGGACTATCATATGCTT
ACCGTAACTTGAAAGTATTTCGATTTCTTGGCTTTATATATCTTGTGGAAAGGACGAAACACCGGTGGTG
CAGATGAACTTCAGTTTTAGAGCTAGAAATAGCAAGTTAAAATAAGGCTAGTCCGTTATCAACTTGAAAA
AGTGGCACCGAGTCGGTGCTTTTTTTAAGCTTGGGCCGCTCGAGGTACCTCTCTACATATGACATGTGAG
CAAAAGGCCAGCAAAAGGCCAGGAACCGTAAAAAGGCCGCGTTGCTGGCGTTTTTCCATAGGCTCCGCCC
CCCTGACGAGCATCACAAAAATCGACGCTCAAGTCAGAGGTGGCGAAACCCGACAGGACTATAAAGATAC
CAGGCGTTTCCCCCTGGAAGCTCCCTCGTGCGCTCTCCTGTTCCGACCCTGCCGCTTACCGGATACCTGT
CCGCCTTTCTCCCTTCGGGAAGCGTGGCGCTTTCTCATAGCTCACGCTGTAGGTATCTCAGTTCGGTGTA
GGTCGTTCGCTCCAAGCTGGGCTGTGTGCACGAACCCCCCGTTCAGCCCGACCGCTGCGCCTTATCCGGT
AACTATCGTCTTGAGTCCAACCCGGTAAGACACGACTTATCGCCACTGGCAGCAGCCACTGGTAACAGGA
TTAGCAGAGCGAGGTATGTAGGCGGTGCTACAGAGTTCTTGAAGTGGTGGCCTAACTACGGCTACACTAG
AAGAACAGTATTT
